>Addgene plasmid #24267 | pGSTag DLC1 | addgene partial sequence | sequence record 30563 | 24267 with pGEX-5
GACTGGTTCGCGTGGATCTGCAGAACGTCGCGAAATTCTGAGCCGTCGTCCGAGTTACCGTAAAGGATCC
[264 nt withheld, positions 71-334]
TAAGAATTCTAGACTCCATGGGTCGACTCGAGCTCAAGCTTAATTCATCGTGACTGACTGACGATCTGCC
TCGCGCGTTTCGGTGATGACGGTGAAAACCTCTGACACATGCAGCTCCCGGAGACGGTCACAGCTTGTCT
GTAAGCGGATGCCGGGAGCAGACAAGCCCGTCAGGGCGCGTCAGCGGGTGTTGGCGGGTGTCGGGGCGCA
GCCATGACCCAGTCACGTAGCGATAGCGGAGTGTATAATTCTTGAAGACGAAAGGGCCTCGTGATACGCC
TATTTTTATAGGTTAATGTCATGATAATAATGGTTTCTTAGACGTCAGGTGGCACTTTTCGGGGAAATGT
GCGCGGAACCCCTATTTGTTTATTTTTCTAAATACATTCAAATATGTATCCGCTCATGAGACAATAACCC
TGATAAATGCTTCAATAATATTGAAAAAGGAAGAGTATGAGTATTCAACATTTCCGTGTCGCCCTTATTC
CCTTTTTTGCGGCATTTTGCCTTCCTGTTTTTGCTCACCCAGAAACGCTGGTGAAAGTAAAAGATGCTGA
AGATCAGTTGGGTGCACGAGTGGGTTACATCGAACTGGATCTCAACAGCGGTAACTGAT
