[The description below was written by a language model from this plasmid's Addgene catalogue record.]
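Description:
pGSTag DLC1 is a bacterial expression plasmid built on the pGSTag backbone (about 5.1 kb without insert), designed to produce a glutathione S-transferase fusion protein in E. coli. It is maintained as a high-copy plasmid under ampicillin selection. The record does not list the promoter, the origin of replication or any other backbone features, and no feature table is provided. The use of pGEX-type sequencing primers flanking the cloning site does suggest a pGEX-like layout around the GST cassette.

The insert is a roughly 290 bp fragment encoding human DLC1. Here that name refers to dynein light chain LC8-type 1, whose gene symbol is DYNLL1 and which is also known as LC8, DLC8 or PIN. It should not be confused with the unrelated "deleted in liver cancer 1" gene that shares the DLC1 abbreviation. The fragment was cloned between BamHI and XhoI sites, both of which remain intact, so it can be excised or transferred to another vector. The GST tag is supplied by the backbone and sits at the N-terminus of the dynein light chain.

A GST fusion of this kind lets the recombinant protein be captured on glutathione resin, either for purification or as bait in pull-down and in vitro binding assays. The associated publication concerns JNK phosphorylation of Bim-related Bcl2 family members and Bax-dependent apoptosis. This fits a role for the construct in studying interactions between dynein light chain and pro-apoptotic BH3-only proteins, although the record does not state the specific experimental purpose.
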