Addgene plasmid #24267: pGSTag DLC1
Depositing lab: Roger Davis. Depositing organization: University of Massachusetts, Worcester. Publication: JNK phosphorylation of Bim-related members of the Bcl2 family induces Bax-dependent apoptosis. Lei K, Davis RJ. Proc Natl Acad Sci U S A. 2003 Mar 4. 100(5):2432-7. 10.1073/pnas.0438011100 PubMed 12591950.
Backbone
  Vector backbone: pGSTag
  Backbone size w/o insert (bp): 5057
  Vector type: Bacterial Expression
Growth in bacteria
  Bacterial resistance: Ampicillin, 100 μg/mL
  Growth temperature: 37°C
  Growth strain: DH5alpha
  Copy number: High Copy
Gene/Insert
  Gene/Insert name: DLC1
  Species: H. sapiens (human)
  Insert size (bp): 289
  GenBank ID: NM_001037494
  Entrez Gene: DYNLL1 (a.k.a. DLC1, DLC8, DNCL1, DNCLC1, LC8, LC8a, PIN, hdlc1)
  Tag / fusion protein: Gst (N terminal on backbone)
  Cloning method: Restriction Enzyme; 5′ cloning site Bam HI (not destroyed); 3′ cloning site xho 1 (not destroyed)
  Sequencing primers: 5′ pGex 5'; 3′ pGex 3'
Terms and licenses: Academic/Nonprofit Terms; Industry Terms: Not Available to Industry
How to cite: pGSTag DLC1 was a gift from Roger Davis (Addgene plasmid # 24267 ; http://n2t.net/addgene:24267 ; RRID:Addgene_24267)
